>Addgene plasmid #62599 | pKPY197 | depositor full sequence | sequence record 102908 | pKPY197 sequence 6351 bps
AAGCTTGCATGCCTGCAGGTCGACATGAGAGGATCGCATCACCATCACCATCACGGATCCATGACCGATC
CGGATCGTCTCAACCAAATTCTACAAGATCAACCATACATTGAAGGGTTCGTGCAACCATCGGCCGCCGA
TTTCTCTGCGAGAGCTTCGATAACAGAAAAAGAATTGAAAGGGCGAGAGCATTTGGAACGCTGGTTTCAG
CATTTATCATCTTTTGAAATGACTGCTGAAACTGATGTCCGATCAACGGAGAACCTACCCCAACAAATCC
TCGATTTCCTTCAAGAATCGAATGAGTTCAACTCAATTCAACTCGCCCAGCAATGGAATCTCGATCATCA
GAAAGTGATTGGAGCAATCAAAAGTTTGCTTGCAAACGAAGGGGTTCTTACCACCAAAGATGTGACCGAG
AAACGGCTGGAATTAACTAACGAGGGAGTACAGTTTGCTAACGAAGGTTCGCCGGAGTACCTCGTTTTTG
AGTTTGTTGGAACTGATGGAGCCGCGCAAGCTGACATTCAGAAGAAACCATTTGGAAAAATTGGTATGGC
GAAAGCTATGCAGTTCAAATGGGTTTCTGTGGATAAGGGACGTGTCGTCCGACAAGCCACTGAAGTAACT
GATTCCACCAGAAAACAGCTCGAGTCGTTAAGAATTGGAAGTTCCGATGTTAGTGAAAATGAGAAGAAGG
AGCTGAAGAAGAGAAAGCTTATCAGTGAAGTAAACATCAAAGCATTGGTGGTTTCCAAGGGAACATCTTT
CACCACTAGTCTTGCAAAGCAGGAAGCTGATTTGACTCCGGAAATGATTGCTTCTGGTTCATGGAAAGAC
ATGCAATTCAAAAAGTATAATTTCGATTCACTCGGAGTTGTTCCGTCATCTGGGCATCTGCATCCATTAA
TGAAAGTGCGGTCTGAGTTCCGACAAATCTTCTTCTCAATGGGATTTTCTGAAATGGCGACAAATCGATA
CGTGGAGTCGTCTTTCTGGAACTTTGATGCCCTTTTCCAACCTCAACAGCATCCTGCAAGAGATGCTCAT
GATACTTTCTTCGTTTCTGATCCCGCGATTAGCACGAAGTTCCCTGAAGATTATTTGGAGAGAGTAAAAA
CTGTTCATTCGAAAGGGGGATATGGTTCCGCTGGATATAACTACGACTGGAAGATTGAAGAGGCTCAGAA
GAATGTTCTTAGAACCCATACAACCGCCGTATCTGCTCGGCAGTTGTACCAGCTAGCTCAGGAAGGTTTC
CGTCCATCTAAACTATTCTCGATTGACCGTGTTTTTCGTAATGAGACTCTCGACGCTACACATTTGGCCG
AGTTCCATCAAGTAGAAGGAGTAATTGCTGAGAAAAATCTCAGTTTGGCTCATCTTATCGGAATCTTCAC
CGAGTTCTTCAAGAAATTGGGAATCACCAATCTTCGTTTCAAGCCAACATACAATCCATATGGAGAGCCG
AGTATGGAAATTTTCGCGTACCATCAAGGACTTACTAAATGGGTGGAGATTGGAAACTCTGGAATGTTCC
GCCCTGAAATGCTTCTGCCGATGGGTTTGCCAGCTGATGTGAATGTCGCTGGTTATGGTTTGTCCCTGGA
GCGCCCGACAATGATTAAGTATGGAATTAACAACATTCGTGATCTTTTCGGAAGCAAAATCGATTTGAAT
GTGGTCTACAATAATCCAATCTGTAGACTCGACAAGTAATCTCCAAAATCATCGTTACATTTTTTTGTTT
TGTTATTTTGTTACATGTATACCTCCATCTTGATCGTTAACACTTGTTTTACTTGTTTCCCAATAAAATG
TTGTTGATGCTGTCATGTTAGGGATGTTTTACTTTTATCTTTACTTGGTTCTCAACCTTGCCGATATTTC
TATTCTACTTTAATTGTAACCTTTATTTTGTTCTTTGTTTAATATATTATTACAGGGTAATGTACCCATA
CGACGTCCCAGACTACGCTTCGGTACCGGTAGAAAAAATGAGTAAAGGAGAAGAACTTTTCACTGGAGTT
GTCCCAATTCTTGTTGAATTAGATGGTGATGTTAATGGGCACAAATTTTCTGTCAGTGGAGAGGGTGAAG
GTGATGCAACATACGGAAAACTTACCCTTAAATTTATTTGCACTACTGGAAAACTACCTGTTCCATGGGT
AAGTTTAAACATATATATACTAACTAACCCTGATTATTTAAATTTTCAGCCAACACTTGTCACTACTTTC
TGTTATGGTGTTCAATGCTTCTCGAGATACCCAGATCATATGAAACGGCATGACTTTTTCAAGAGTGCCA
TGCCCGAAGGTTATGTACAGGAAAGAACTATATTTTTCAAAGATGACGGGAACTACAAGACACGTAAGTT
TAAACAGTTCGGTACTAACTAACCATACATATTTAAATTTTCAGGTGCTGAAGTCAAGTTTGAAGGTGAT
ACCCTTGTTAATAGAATCGAGTTAAAAGGTATTGATTTTAAAGAAGATGGAAACATTCTTGGACACAAAT
TGGAATACAACTATAACTCACACAATGTATACATCATGGCAGACAAACAAAAGAATGGAATCAAAGTTGT
AAGTTTAAACATGATTTTACTAACTAACTAATCTGATTTAAATTTTCAGAACTTCAAAATTAGACACAAC
ATTGAAGATGGAAGCGTTCAACTAGCAGACCATTATCAACAAAATACTCCAATTGGCGATGGCCCTGTCC
TTTTACCAGACAACCATTACCTGTCCACACAATCTGCCCTTTCGAAAGATCCCAACGAAAAGAGAGACCA
CATGGTCCTTCTTGAGTTTGTAACAGCTGCTGGGATTACACATGGCATGGATGAACTATACAAATAGCAT
TCGTAGAATTCCAACTGAGCGCCGGTCGCTACCATTACCAACTTGTCTGGTGTCAAAAATAATAGGGGCC
GCTGTCATCAGAGTAAGTTTAAACTGAGTTCTACTAACTAACGAGTAATATTTAAATTTTCAGCATCTCG
CGCCCGTGCCTCTGACTTCTAAGTCCAATTACTCTTCAACATCCCTACATGCTCTTTCTCCCTGTGCTCC
CACCCCCTATTTTTGTTATTATCAAAAAACTTCTCTTAATTTCTTTGTTTTTTAGCTTCTTTTAAGTCAC
CTCTAACAATGAAATTGTGTAGATTCAAAAATAGAATTAATTCGTAATAAAAAGTCGAAAAAAATTGTGC
TCCCTCCCCCCATTAATAATAATTCTATCCCAAAATCTACACAATGTTCTGTGTACACTTCTTATGTTTT
TTACTTCTGATAAATTTTTTTGAAACATCATAGAAAAAACCGCACACAAAATACCTTATCATATGTTACG
TTTCAGTTTATGACCGCAATTTTTATTTCTTCGCACGTCTGGGCCTCTCATGACGTCAAATCATGCTCAT
CGTGAAAAAGTTTTGGAGTATTTTTGGAATTTTTCAATCAAGTGAAAGTTTATGAAATTAATTTTCCTGC
TTTTGCTTTTTGGGGTTTCCCCTATTGTTTGTCAAGATTTCGAGGACGGCGTTTTTCTTGCTAAAATCAC
AAGTATTGATGAGCACGATGCAAGAAAGATCGGAAGAAGGTTTGGGTTTGAGGCTCAGTGGAAGGTGAGT
AGAAGTTGATAATTTGAAAGTGGAGTAGTGTCTATGGGGTTTTTGCCTTAAATGACAGAATACATTCCCA
ATATACCAAACATAACTGTTTCCTACTAGTCGGCCGTACGGGCCCTTTCGTCTCGCGCGTTTCGGTGATG
ACGGTGAAAACCTCTGACACATGCAGCTCCCGGAGACGGTCACAGCTTGTCTGTAAGCGGATGCCGGGAG
CAGACAAGCCCGTCAGGGCGCGTCAGCGGGTGTTGGCGGGTGTCGGGGCTGGCTTAACTATGCGGCATCA
GAGCAGATTGTACTGAGAGTGCACCATATGCGGTGTGAAATACCGCACAGATGCGTAAGGAGAAAATACC
GCATCAGGCGGCCTTAAGGGCCTCGTGATACGCCTATTTTTATAGGTTAATGTCATGATAATAATGGTTT
CTTAGACGTCAGGTGGCACTTTTCGGGGAAATGTGCGCGGAACCCCTATTTGTTTATTTTTCTAAATACA
TTCAAATATGTATCCGCTCATGAGACAATAACCCTGATAAATGCTTCAATAATATTGAAAAAGGAAGAGT
ATGAGTATTCAACATTTCCGTGTCGCCCTTATTCCCTTTTTTGCGGCATTTTGCCTTCCTGTTTTTGCTC
ACCCAGAAACGCTGGTGAAAGTAAAAGATGCTGAAGATCAGTTGGGTGCACGAGTGGGTTACATCGAACT
GGATCTCAACAGCGGTAAGATCCTTGAGAGTTTTCGCCCCGAAGAACGTTTTCCAATGATGAGCACTTTT
AAAGTTCTGCTATGTGGCGCGGTATTATCCCGTATTGACGCCGGGCAAGAGCAACTCGGTCGCCGCATAC
ACTATTCTCAGAATGACTTGGTTGAGTACTCACCAGTCACAGAAAAGCATCTTACGGATGGCATGACAGT
AAGAGAATTATGCAGTGCTGCCATAACCATGAGTGATAACACTGCGGCCAACTTACTTCTGACAACGATC
GGAGGACCGAAGGAGCTAACCGCTTTTTTGCACAACATGGGGGATCATGTAACTCGCCTTGATCGTTGGG
AACCGGAGCTGAATGAAGCCATACCAAACGACGAGCGTGACACCACGATGCCTGTAGCAATGGCAACAAC
GTTGCGCAAACTATTAACTGGCGAACTACTTACTCTAGCTTCCCGGCAACAATTAATAGACTGGATGGAG
GCGGATAAAGTTGCAGGACCACTTCTGCGCTCGGCCCTTCCGGCTGGCTGGTTTATTGCTGATAAATCTG
GAGCCGGTGAGCGTGGGTCTCGCGGTATCATTGCAGCACTGGGGCCAGATGGTAAGCCCTCCCGTATCGT
AGTTATCTACACGACGGGGAGTCAGGCAACTATGGATGAACGAAATAGACAGATCGCTGAGATAGGTGCC
TCACTGATTAAGCATTGGTAACTGTCAGACCAAGTTTACTCATATATACTTTAGATTGATTTAAAACTTC
ATTTTTAATTTAAAAGGATCTAGGTGAAGATCCTTTTTGATAATCTCATGACCAAAATCCCTTAACGTGA
GTTTTCGTTCCACTGAGCGTCAGACCCCGTAGAAAAGATCAAAGGATCTTCTTGAGATCCTTTTTTTCTG
CGCGTAATCTGCTGCTTGCAAACAAAAAAACCACCGCTACCAGCGGTGGTTTGTTTGCCGGATCAAGAGC
TACCAACTCTTTTTCCGAAGGTAACTGGCTTCAGCAGAGCGCAGATACCAAATACTGTCCTTCTAGTGTA
GCCGTAGTTAGGCCACCACTTCAAGAACTCTGTAGCACCGCCTACATACCTCGCTCTGCTAATCCTGTTA
CCAGTGGCTGCTGCCAGTGGCGATAAGTCGTGTCTTACCGGGTTGGACTCAAGACGATAGTTACCGGATA
AGGCGCAGCGGTCGGGCTGAACGGGGGGTTCGTGCACACAGCCCAGCTTGGAGCGAACGACCTACACCGA
ACTGAGATACCTACAGCGTGAGCATTGAGAAAGCGCCACGCTTCCCGAAGGGAGAAAGGCGGACAGGTAT
CCGGTAAGCGGCAGGGTCGGAACAGGAGAGCGCACGAGGGAGCTTCCAGGGGGAAACGCCTGGTATCTTT
ATAGTCCTGTCGGGTTTCGCCACCTCTGACTTGAGCGTCGATTTTTGTGATGCTCGTCAGGGGGGCGGAG
CCTATGGAAAAACGCCAGCAACGCGGCCTTTTTACGGTTCCTGGCCTTTTGCTGGCCTTTTGCTCACATG
TTCTTTCCTGCGTTATCCCCTGATTCTGTGGATAACCGTATTACCGCCTTTGAGTGAGCTGATACCGCTC
GCCGCAGCCGAACGACCGAGCGCAGCGAGTCAGTGAGCGAGGAAGCGGAAGAGCGCCCAATACGCAAACC
GCCTCTCCCCGCGCGTTGGCCGATTCATTAATGCAGCTGGCACGACAGGTTTCCCGACTGGAAAGCGGGC
AGTGAGCGCAACGCAATTAATGTGAGTTAGCTCACTCATTAGGCACCCCAGGCTTTACACTTTATGCTTC
CGGCTCGTATGTTGTGTGGAATTGTGAGCGGATAACAATTTCACACAGGAAACAGCTATGACCATGATTA
CGCCAAGCTGTAAGTTTAAACATGATCTTACTAACTAACTATTCTCATTTAAATTTTCAGAGCTTAAAAA
TGGCTGAAATCACTCACAACGATGGATACGCTAACAACTTGGAAATGAAAT
Features (pLannotate 1.2.2; 14 found; start..end, strand, type, name):
      1..24      -  misc_feature   MCS (fragment): pUC18/19 multiple cloning site
     37..54      +  CDS            7xHis (fragment): 6xHis affinity tag
    262..1713    +  CDS            alpha-PheRS: SYFA_DROME - Experimental evidence at protein level: Swiss-Prot protein existence level 1. From Drosophila melanogaster (Fruit fly).
   2001..2861    +  CDS            sg25: sg25 is a basic (constitutively fluorescent) green fluorescent protein published in 1997, derived from Aequorea victoria.
   3482..3634    +  CDS            aex-5 (fragment): AEX5_CAEEL - Also known as kpc-3 From Caenorhabditis elegans.
   3762..3797    +  CDS            rop (fragment): Rop protein, which maintains plasmids at low copy number; rop
   3899..3998    +  misc_feature   bom (fragment): basis of mobility region from pBR322
   4096..4200    +  promoter       AmpR promoter: bla
   4201..5061    +  CDS            AmpR: β-lactamase; bla; confers resistance to ampicillin, carbenicillin, and related antibiotics
   5232..5820    +  rep_origin     ori: high-copy-number ColE1/pMB1/pBR322/pUC origin of replication
   6003..6095    +  CDS            lacI (fragment): lac repressor; lacI; The lac repressor binds to the lac operator to inhibit transcription in E. coli. This inhibition can be relieved by adding lactose or isopropyl-β-D-thiogalactopyranoside (IPTG).
   6108..6129    +  protein_bind   CAP binding site: CAP binding activates transcription in the presence of cAMP. E. coli catabolite activator protein
   6144..6174    +  promoter       lac promoter: promoter for the E. coli lac operon
   6182..6198    +  protein_bind   lac operator: The lac repressor binds to the lac operator to inhibit transcription in E. coli. This inhibition can be relieved by adding lactose or isopropyl-β-D-thiogalactopyranoside (IPTG). lac repressor encoded by lacI
