[The description below was written by a language model from this plasmid's Addgene catalogue record and pLannotate feature annotations shown in this document.]
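Description:
pKPY197 is a Caenorhabditis elegans expression plasmid built on pPD95.75, a promoterless GFP vector from the Fire lab worm vector kit. It is about 6.35 kb and is propagated in E. coli as a high-copy plasmid through a ColE1/pUC-type origin, with ampicillin selection from the β-lactamase gene. Remnants of the pUC lac promoter/operator region, a multiple cloning site, and small rop, bom and lacI fragments are backbone carry-over with no evident role in worms.

The insert, cloned between SalI and KpnI, encodes the alpha subunit of C. elegans phenylalanyl-tRNA synthetase (isoform A) carrying a Thr412Gly substitution and an N-terminal His tag. Residue numbering starts at the first methionine of exon 3. The automated annotation labels this reading frame by homology to the Drosophila alpha-PheRS protein, but the catalogue entry states that the gene is from the nematode. Downstream lies the intercistronic region of the worm operon CEOP5428, followed by the backbone's GFP coding sequence (annotated as an Aequorea-derived green variant). This layout mimics a natural worm operon, so that the synthetase and GFP would be made as separate proteins from one transcript, with fluorescence reporting which cells express the enzyme.

No worm promoter is annotated or listed, so the plasmid appears to be a base construct into which a tissue-specific promoter would be placed upstream; the record does not state this explicitly. The associated publication concerns cell-specific proteomic analysis in C. elegans, which suggests the mutant synthetase serves to restrict protein labelling to chosen cell types, although the record does not describe the mechanism.
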