Addgene plasmid #62599: pKPY197
Purpose: Encodes Thr412Gly-CePheRS Alpha Subunit
Depositing lab: David Tirrell. Depositing organization: California Institute of Technology. Publication: Cell-specific proteomic analysis in Caenorhabditis elegans. Yuet KP, Doma MK, Ngo JT, Sweredoski MJ, Graham RL, Moradian A, Hess S, Schuman EM, Sternberg PW, Tirrell DA. Proc Natl Acad Sci U S A. 2015 Feb 17. pii: 201421567. 10.1073/pnas.1421567112 PubMed 25691744.
Backbone
  Vector backbone: pPD95.75
  Backbone manufacturer: Andrew Fire (Addgene Plasmid #1494)
  Backbone size w/o insert (bp): 4494
  Total vector size (bp): 6351
  Modifications to backbone: The gene encoding the mutant alpha subunit of C. elegans PheRS was isolated by PCR amplification. The intercistronic region of the C. elegans operon CEOP5428 as described by Lee et al. (Lee, L.W., Lo, H.W. and Lo, S.J. Gene 455, 16–21 (2010)) was isolated by genomic DNA extraction from wild-type (N2) C. elegans and PCR amplification. The purified fragments were ligated into pPD95.75 (SalI, KpnI) to generate pKPY197. Note: the first methionine in the alpha subunit of C. elegans PheRS, Isoform A, Exon 3 is designated as residue 1 (“Met1”).
  Vector type: Worm Expression
Growth in bacteria
  Bacterial resistance: Ampicillin, 100 μg/mL
  Growth temperature: 37°C
  Growth strain: XL1 Blue
  Copy number: High Copy
Gene/Insert
  Gene/Insert name: Thr412Gly-CePheRS Alpha Subunit (alt name: Alpha Subunit of C. elegans Phenylalanyl-tRNA Synthetase, Isoform A (Thr412Gly))
  Species: C. elegans (nematode)
  Insert size (bp): 1957
  Mutation: Thr412Gly
  Tag / fusion protein: HIS (N terminal on insert)
  Cloning method: Restriction Enzyme; 5′ cloning site SalI (not destroyed); 3′ cloning site KpnI (not destroyed)
  Sequencing primers: 5′ M13 Reverse; 3′ GFP-R
Terms and licenses: Academic/Nonprofit Terms; Industry Terms: Not Available to Industry
How to cite: pKPY197 was a gift from David Tirrell (Addgene plasmid # 62599 ; http://n2t.net/addgene:62599 ; RRID:Addgene_62599)
