>Addgene plasmid #62599 | pKPY197 | addgene partial sequence | sequence record 106985 | GFP-R 5'-CCATCTAATTCAACAAGAATTGGGACAAC-3'
TTTTTCTACCGGTACCGAAGCGTAGTCTGGGACGTCGTATGGGTACATTACCCTGTAATAATATATTAAA
CAAAGAACAAAATAAAGGTTACAATTAAAGTAGAATAGAAATATCGGCAAGGTTGAGAACCAAGTAAAGA
TAAAAGTAAAACATCCCTAACATGACAGCATCAACAACATTTTATTGGGAAACAAGTAAAACAAGTGTTA
ACGATCAAGATGGAGGTATACATGTAACAAAATAACAAAACAAAAAAATGTAACGATGATTTTGGAGATT
ACTTGTCGAGTCTACAGATTGGATTATTGTAGACCACATTCAAATCGATTTTGCTTCCGAAAAGATCACG
AATGTTGTTAATTCCATACTTAATCATTGTCGGGCGCTCCAGGGACAAACCATAACCAGCGACATTCACA
TCAGCTGGCAAACCCATCGGCAGAAGCATTTCAGGGCGGAACATTCCAGAGTTTCCAATCTCCACCCATT
TAGTAAGTCCTTGATGGTACGCGAAAATTTCCATACTCGGCTCTCCATATGGATTGTATGTTGGCTTGAA
ACGAAGATTGGTGATTCCCAATTTCTTGAAGAACTCGGTGAAGATTCCGATAAGATGAGCCAAACTGAGA
TTTTTCTCAGCAATTACTCCTTCTACTTGATGGAACTCGGCCAAATGTGTAGCGTCGAGAGTCTCATTAC
GAAAAACACGGTCAATCGAGAATAGTTTAGATGGACGGAAACCTTCCTGAGCTAGCTGGTACAACTGCCG
AGCAGATACGGCGGTTG
