>Addgene plasmid #62599 | pKPY197 | addgene partial sequence | sequence record 106990 | Lac-promoter 5'-CACTTTATGCTTCCGGCTCG-3'
ACAGCTATGACCATGATTACGCCAAGCTGTAAGTTTAAACATGATCTTACTAACTAACTATTCTCATTTA
AATTTTCAGAGCTTAAAAATGGCTGAAATCACTCACAACGATGGATACGCTAACAACTTGGAAATGAAAT
AAGCTTGCATGCCTGCAGGTCGACATGAGAGGATCGCATCACCATCACCATCACGGATCCATGACCGATC
CGGATCGTCTCAACCAAATTCTACAAGATCAACCATACATTGAAGGGTTCGTGCAACCATCGGCCGCCGA
TTTCTCTGCGAGAGCTTCGATAACAGAAAAAGAATTGAAAGGGCGAGAGCATTTGGAACGCTGGTTTCAG
CATTTATCATCTTTTGAAATGACTGCTGAAACTGATGTCCGATCAACGGAGAACCTACCCCAACAAATCC
TCGATTTCCTTCAAGAATCGAATGAGTTCAACTCAATTCAACTCGCCCAGCAATGGAATCTCGATCATCA
GAAAGTGATTGGAGCAATCAAAAGTTTGCTTGCAAACGAAGGGGTTCTTACCACCAAAGATGTGACCGAG
AAACGGCTGGAATTAACTAACGAGGGAGTACAGTTTGCTAACGAAGGTTCGCCGGAGTACCTCGTTTTTG
AGTTTGTTGGAACTGATGGAGCCGCGCAAGCTGACATTCAG
